>Addgene plasmid #191641 | pXD70Tet(DadRmt5)-N-3xFLAG-DadR(ΔDBD) | addgene full sequence | sequence record 375918 | Addgene NGS Result
TTCGAGACAAGGAGATTATAGCATGGCGGCAAACGCTGGCGAGACGAAGGTGAAGCTCTGGGAGGGCATC
TGCTACCCAGAGAACATGCGCGATGACTGGCAGGACGAGATAGACGACATTCTTCAAGTGCCTTTCGCTT
ATGCGGTTCACGACATAGACCATGACCAGAAGAGCAAGCAGCGCAAGACGCATGCGCACGTCATTGTTGT
CTGGGGCGGCAACACGACACGCAAGGCAATCATCAACGTCTTGAACCGATTGAGCGCGGACGGCAAGAAG
TGCTGTTCGTCAGCCGAGCCAATCAACAACATCAGGCATGCGTATGACTATCTGATTCACGACACGGCTT
CCTGTCGCAAGAAGGGCAAGGAGCTGTATCCGGTCGAAGCACGCATCGAGGGAAACAACTTCGACATTGG
TCAGCTCGAACAGCTCTCGACTAAGGACAAGCAGGACATGCTCTTCGAGTTGGTCGGCTTCATCATGTGC
GAGAGGTTCGAGACCATCAACGATTTCACGGCTGCGGCGCTGAGGGAGTTTCCCGAGCAGTACCGCGAAA
TCATCGTGGGGTACAACTCGATTCTCGAGCGCTATTGTCGCGGGAACTATCTGAACGCCGAACGTAAGCG
CAAGTGCGTGGAACAGTCAGGTGCCAAAGAGTAGTCGGGTCAATGCAGCAATGCGTGACTACGGGGCGGC
GTGGTCTGCGCTCGCGCAGATCTAAGCCGACTCGTTCACGGATTGCGGAATTGACGCGACGGCCAACCGA
ATAGACCAGACTTGATTAAGGGTCGATGGACGCTCTGCTCCATCGACCCTTTCCTTGCCCGTGTCTCGAC
TGGATGAGACCTGCAGAATCGGGCGGCTCATTATTTTTCGCTAACTACGTCCGAAAAATAATGTGTCCGA
AAAATAATGTGACAAATGACAAATGACAAATGACCACAGGGGGGCCACTACGACGGCCCCCCTAATAGTG
CCGTGTGCCGTGTGCCGAACCGCAGGTAGATTGAGGGGTGGTTCGGAGGGGCGAAGTCCCTCCGTTCGGC
GCTCGCGCCGATGGCCCGAGGGCCGTGAGCGAAGCCGCGAACGGGCAAGGGCTGGGGGGTCTCGGGGGGA
ACGCCCGAGCGGGTGCAGGGCTGGCCCTGCCACGTCCTTAGCGTAGCTAAGGTCTAACGTGCTAGACTTT
AGTCGATTAAGTCTGTACGGTTCGGAGGTTTCCATGGCTCACATCGCGAAATACAAGGCTCCATCGGTCG
GGCACATGCTTGCCCACTACCGCCGCGACCGCAGCAGCCTGGAGCGCGACAACATCGACCCCGAGCGCAT
CAAGAACGACTTGGTGGTCGGCCACTACACGAACAAGGACGGCAAGCTCGTTGTGGGGCGCGTGGAGCCG
CGCGATGGCGAGCCGAACTGGGGCACGGTGGAGAGCCGCATCGAGCGCGTGAACGAGGCCCAGAAGGCCG
CAGGGAAGCGTGCCACGCGCAAGGATGCGGTCGTTATGGCTGACGTTGTTGTGACGCTTCCCGACAATGT
GCGCAAGGGCGATGAGGACAGGTTCTTCCGTCTCACGTACTGGTACCTGTCGAAGAAGTTCGGCATCGAG
AACATGATGGGCGGGTACGTCCACAAGGACGAGGTGTTGAAGGATGGCACGCCCGCCCGCGACCACATGC
ACGTGCCGTTCACGCCCATCCTAGATGGACGGTTCAACTACAAGCAGATGTGCCCCCGCAGCTTCTACCG
GAGCATGCACAAGGAGCTTGGGGATTACCTAGAGGGGCGCATGGGCTACCGCCCTGCAATCGAGCTTGAC
GAGGAGACGCGGGCGCAGCGTGTATACACGGACAAGTCCGTGGATATCGACAAGGTACGCTGTGCGGTCG
ATAAGGCCGTGGTTGAACCTGCGAAGGACGAAGCGGCGCGAATCGTCGCGGCGGCTAGGGAAGAAGCCGC
CGCTTTACTGAATGATGCCGAAACGCGTAAGGCAGAGCTTGTTACCGAGATTGCCGACAAGGAGGGTGAC
CTTGCCGAGCTTGACAGCCAGCTCGAGGACGTGAAGCTCGATATCGAAGATGAGCAAGACCGATTGGAGT
GTCTTCGGCAACGAGCGGACGGAGTTGCGCGAGACATTGGAGAGCTTCAACCCATCGCTACCGAGGTTCG
GGGCTGGGAAGCTGCGGGAAAAGCTGAGCGCGGCGCAATCCTCGATAACATCGTTGTTAAGTGCGATGGA
CTCGCGAGCCGCATCAGAGCAGGAGTTGCGGGAATGCGAATCAAAGTGGAAGAGCTTAGAAGTCGAATAT
CGCGCCCGCTCGAATATCTGATGCGCAGGGAACAGCCAAGGCAACAGAGCCTTAATGACGTGCTGCGCGA
TGCGCAGCGGGCGGCGGATGCGTGGAACCGCGACCACGCTGCACCGCAGAGGACGTATCGCGGGCGGGCT
AGATGATGTGTTATAGTAGTACCTGTAATACACGACAAGGAGGTGCGACGCGAAAAAACCCCGCTGAAGC
GGGGTTTTTTGCGCACCACAGCAGACAGCAGAAAACATTCTGAACGCTAGGAAGCCGGTATGATTGTTAC
ATATAAGGGGAAGAAAAATTTCTTTTAGGTACTTGCTTTCCTAAAACTGATGTGATACAATGATTTAATC
CAGAAAAGGAGTAAAAAATATGCGGCAAGGTATTCTTAAATAAAACTATAATCAAATAGTGGGAACAAAG
GATTATGATAGCTCCTTTTGTAGGGACTTAGTTTTTTGTACCCAATTTAAGAATACTTTTGCCTTATCAA
TTTTGACATATCCCCAAAAACAGCAATCACAAACAGGTGTATGCTGTATATGTGTATGTCCGCAACTTAT
AATCCCCAGTGGTAAAAGTATTTTACTGCTGGGGATTTTTATGCCCTTTGGGGCTGTAAAGGGAGGACAA
TCACATGAAAATAATCAATATTGGAATTCTTGCCCATGTAGACGCTGGAAAGACGACCTTGACGGAGAGC
CTGCTATATGCCAGCGGAGCCATTTCAGAACCGGGGAGCGTCGAAAAAGGGACAACGAGGACGGACACCA
TGTTTTTGGAGCGGCAGCGTGGGATTACCATTCAAGCGGCAGTCACTTCCTTCCAGTGGCACAGATGTAA
AGTTAACATTGTGGATACGCCCGGCCACATGGATTTTTTGGCGGAGGTGTACCGCTCTTTGGCTGTTTTA
GATGGGGCCATCTTGGTGATCTCCGCTAAAGATGGCGTGCAGGCCCAGACCCGTATTCTGTTCCATGCCC
TGCGGAAAATGAACATTCCCACCGTTATCTTTATCAACAAGATCGACCAGGCTGGCGTTGATTTGCAGAG
CGTGGTTCAGTCTGTTCGGGATAAGCTCTCCGCCGATATTATCATCAAGCAGACGGTGTCGCTGTCCCCG
GAAATAGTCCTGGAGGAAAATACCGACATAGAAGCATGGGATGCGGTCATCGAAAATAACGATGAATTAT
TGGAAAAGTATATCGCAGGAGAACCAATCAGCCGGGAAAAACTTGCGCGGGAGGAACAGCAGCGGGTTCA
AGACGCCTCCCTGTTCCCAGTCTATCATGGCAGCGCCAAAAATGGCCTTGGCATTCAACCGTTGATGGAT
GCGGTGACAGGGCTGTTCCAACCGATTGGGGAACAGGGGGGCGCCGCCCTATGCGGCAGCGTTTTCAAGG
TTGAGTACACCGATTGCGGCCAGCGGCGTGTCTATCTACGGTTATACAGCGGAACGCTGCGCCTGCGGGA
TACGGTGGCCCTGGCCGGGAGAGAAAAGCTGAAAATCACAGAGATGCGTATTCCATCCAAAGGGGAAATT
GTTCGGACAGACACCGCTTATCAGGGTGAAATTGTTATCCTTCCCAGCGACAGCGTGAGGTTAAACGATG
TATTAGGGGACCAAACCCGGCTCCCTCGTAAAAGGTGGCGCGAGGACCCCCTCCCCATGCTGCGGACGGC
GATTGCGCCGAAAACGGCAGCGCAAAGAGAACGGCTGCTGGACGCTCTTACGCAACTTGCGGATACTGAC
CCGCTTTTGCGTTGCGAAGTGGATTCCATCACCCATGAGATCATTCTTTCTTTTTTGGGCCGGGTGCAGT
TGGAGGTTGTTTCCGCTTTGCTGTCGGAAAAATACAAGCTTGAAACAGTGGTAAAGGAACCCTCCGTCAT
TTATATGGAGCGGCCGCTCAAAGCAGCCAGCCACACCATCCATATCGAGGTGCCGCCCAACCCGTTTTGG
GCATCCATAGGACTGTCTGTTACACCACTCTCGCTTGGCTCCGGTGTACAATACGAGAGCCGGGTTTCGC
TGGGATACTTGAACCAGAGTTTTCAAAACGCTGTCAGGGATGGTATCCGTTACGGGCTGGAGCAGGGCTT
GTTCGGCTGGAACGTAACGGACTGTAAGATTTGCTTTGAATACGGGCTTTATTACAGTCCGGTCAGCACG
CCGGCGGACTTCCGCTCATTGGCCCCGATTGTATTGGAACAGGCATTGAAGGAATCGGGGACGCAGCTGC
TGGAACCTTATCTCTCCTTCATCCTCTATGCGCCCCAGGAATACCTTTCCAGGGCTTATCATGATGCACC
GAAATACTGTGCCACCATCGAAACGGCCCAGGTAAAAAAGGATGAAGTTGTCTTTACTGGCGAGATTCCC
GCCCGCTGTATACAGGCATACCGTACTGATCTGGCCTTTTACACCAACGGGCGGAGCGTATGCCTTACAG
AGCTGAAAGGATATCAGGCCGCTGTCGGTCAGCCGGTCATCCAGCCCCGCCGTCCAAACAGCCGCCTGGA
CAAGGTGCGCCATATGTTTCAGAAGGTAATGTAAATCGTTAAGGGATCAACTTTGGGAGAGAGTTCAAAA
TTGATCCTTTTTTTATAACAGGAATTAAATAATAAAAAAGCCGGATTAATAATCTGGCTTTTTATATTCT
CTCTCTAGTATATAAACGCAGAAAGGCCCACCCGAAGGTGAGCCAGTGTGAGTCGACTAGTTCACGCGCA
CGGATCCACCGGGTCGGCCGGGTCGTCGGCGGCCTCTTCGGGCACCGTGCCCATCAGGCTGACCTCGCCG
ATGCCGATTTTGATGAGGTCGGTCTCCGTGAACAGGAACAAATGCGCGATGAACAGCAGCGACACGGCCA
CCAGCGTGACCAGCGTGAGGTCGAACATGCTGACCCCGGTCGCCTCCAGCGAATGGGCGAACAGCTGGCC
TGCGGTCTCGCCGCCGTACAGCGCCACGAACCCCAGGCCGATCGTCCGCGCCGGGCTCACGCGGAAGCTG
GACGCCACGTCGATGCACACCACGCACAGCACCAGCACGAAGCAGTGGTAGCCGCCGAAGATAAGCGCGC
TCGAATACGTGTTGTTGTCGGCCATGAACGGCGTGGACAAGCATCCCAAGCACAGCATCAGCATGGAGAC
GCGGTACGAGAAGAACACGCTGTCGCGCTGCAGGAACACGGCTATCAGGCAGATGGCCAACGCTCCGATG
AAGCCCGCCAGAAACAGGTACGTGCCGAAGATGTCCTGCACCTCGTAGGTTTTGAACCCCGACACCACGT
CGAAGAACCCCATCAACATGCCGATGAGCACCGCGCCCAGAAGCGCCTTCGCGAACAGGGTCGCCGTATG
GCGCGACAAAGGCTGCTCGGGCTCGCGCGGCAGCTGCGGCGTATCGGGCGCGCTGCGCCTGAGAGCTGCC
GCCGAAAGCACGGGCATGACAACGATGAGCACGATGACGGGTATCGCCGGCCCTACGATCAGCAAGAACC
CCACGACGAACGCGATGCACAGCGACGAGGCAAGCTCCACAAGCGCCAAGCGGCCTCCCAGCCCCGACTC
GAGCTCGATCCAGCACAAGAACAGCACGGCCGAGCCCGTGCCGGTCATGACCGCGCTCAGGCCCAGCACC
AGCATGCCGACGGGCGTGGTAGGATCGGAGAACGGCGTGAGCACGCTGCCCGCGCTCATCATGATGGCCG
ATCCCAGCACGATGGAGCGGTTGCCGCTCACCCGCTCGCGCCGCACGATGACGGAGACGAACAGCATGGT
CACCACCATGGCCACCAGCGATATGATCAGGCTGACGTACAGCGAGCCGCGCACGTCCGACGAGAAGCCG
TACGGCACGATGCTGTAGAACATCATGAGCATCCAAAGCCATTGCAAGGCCGCGCCCGCGATGCGCTTGA
GGGAAAGGCTCGTCCCCAACGCGGTATCCCATGCACTCCGAAGCTTTTCGGATCCGCGGCCGCTACGTAG
AATTCCCTTGTCATCGTCATCCTTGTAATCGATGTCATGATCTTTATAATCACCGTCATGGTCTTTGTAG
TCCATGCCCCACCCCCTGTGAGCCCGTACATAACGTCGCTCGCGCCGACCCCTCTGTCGACGGGTTCGAT
TATACGGAAAAGATGAGCGGCCCTCTTTGAGGAAACTATTCTAGTTTCAGAATAATTTATGACCTACGGT
TAAAGTTTCCCCAGTTCAAAGCACTATCGAATTTTTCATGATCACAAGATCATAAGAATTTATGATGCGG
TCGAACCTGCTTTCCAACCTTTGGACGATGCTCATCTAGAAGCGGCCGCGAATTCAGAATAGTAATACAG
GATCCGAATCGTTTCAGTTGCCGCCGGATTAATAATCAAATAACCGTTCCTAAAAAATGCCCTCTTGGGT
TATCAAGAGGGTCATTATATTTCGCAAAAAACCCCGCTTCGGCGGGGTTTTTTCGCCTTGAAGACGAAAG
GGCCTCGTGATACGCCTATTTTTATAGGTTAATGTCATGATAATAATGGTTTCTTAGACGTCAGGTGGCA
CTTTTCGGGGAAATGTGCGCGGAACCCCTATTTGTTTATTTTTCTAAATACATTCAAATATGTATCCGCT
CATGAGACAATAACCCTGATAAATGCTTCAATAATATTGAAAAAGGAAGAGTATGAGTATTCAACATTTC
CGTGTCGCCCTTATTCCCTTTTTTGCGGCATTTTGCCTTCCTGTTTTTGCTCACCCAGAAACGCTGGTGA
AAGTAAAAGATGCTGAAGATCAGTTGGGTGCACGAGTGGGTTACATCGAACTGGATCTCAACAGCGGTAA
GATCCTTGAGAGTTTTCGCCCCGAAGAACGTTTTCCAATGATGAGCACTTTTAAAGTTCTGCTATGTGGC
GCGGTATTATCCCGTGTTGACGCCGGGCAAGAGCAACTCGGTCGCCGCATACACTATTCTCAGAATGACT
TGGTTGAGTACTCACCAGTCACAGAAAAGCATCTTACGGATGGCATGACAGTAAGAGAATTATGCAGTGC
TGCCATAACCATGAGTGATAACACTGCGGCCAACTTACTTCTGACAACGATCGGAGGACCGAAGGAGCTA
ACCGCTTTTTTGCACAACATGGGGGATCATGTAACTCGCCTTGATCGTTGGGAACCGGAGCTGAATGAAG
CCATACCAAACGACGAGCGTGACACCACGATGCCTGCAGCAATGGCAACAACGTTGCGCAAACTATTAAC
TGGCGAACTACTTACTCTAGCTTCCCGGCAACAATTAATAGACTGGATGGAGGCGGATAAAGTTGCAGGA
CCACTTCTGCGCTCGGCCCTTCCGGCTGGCTGGTTTATTGCTGATAAATCTGGAGCCGGTGAGCGTGGGT
CTCGCGGTATCATTGCAGCACTGGGGCCAGATGGTAAGCCCTCCCGTATCGTAGTTATCTACACGACGGG
GAGTCAGGCAACTATGGATGAACGAAATAGACAGATCGCTGAGATAGGTGCCTCACTGATTAAGCATTGG
TAACTGTCAGACCAAGTTTACTCATATATACTTTAGATTGATTTAAAACTTCATTTTTAATTTAAAAGGA
TCTAGGTGAAGATCCTTTTTGATAATCTCATGACCAAAATCCCTTAACGTGAGTTTTCGTTCCACTGAGC
GTCAGACCCCGTAGAAAAGATCAAAGGATCTTCTTGAGATCCTTTTTTTCTGCGCGTAATCTGCTGCTTG
CAAACAAAAAAACCACCGCTACCAGCGGTGGTTTGTTTGCCGGATCAAGAGCTACCAACTCTTTTTCCGA
AGGTAACTGGCTTCAGCAGAGCGCAGATACCAAATACTGTCCTTCTAGTGTAGCCGTAGTTAGGCCACCA
CTTCAAGAACTCTGTAGCACCGCCTACATACCTCGCTCTGCTAATCCTGTTACCAGTGGCTGCTGCCAGT
GGCGATAAGTCGTGTCTTACCGGGTTGGACTCAAGACGATAGTTACCGGATAAGGCGCAGCGGTCGGGCT
GAACGGGGGGTTCGTGCACACAGCCCAGCTTGGAGCGAACGACCTACACCGAACTGAGATACCTACAGCG
TGAGCTATGAGAAAGCGCCACGCTTCCCGAAGGGAGAAAGGCGGACAGGTATCCGGTAAGCGGCAGGGTC
GGAACAGGAGAGCGCACGAGGGAGCTTCCAGGGGGAAACGCCTGGTATCTTTATAGTCCTGTCGGGTTTC
GCCACCTCTGACTTGAGCGTCGATTTTTGTGATGCTCGTCAGGGGGGCGGAGCCTATGGAAAAACGCCAG
CAACGCGGCCCGAGATGCGCCGCGTGCGGCTGCTGGAGATGGCGGACGCGATGGATATGTTCTGCCAAGG
GTTGGTTTGCGCATTCACAGTTCTCCGCAAGAATTGATTGGCTCCAATTCTTGGAGTGGTGAATCCGTTA
GCGAGGTGCCGCCGGCATGAGCTCCTCTAGTAGAGAGCGTTCACCGACAAACAACAGATAAAACGAAAGG
CCCAGTCTTTCGACTGAGCCTTTCGTTTTATTTGAAAAAGAAAAGCCCCAGCAAGCTTGGCGGCAGCAGG
GGCA
Features (pLannotate 1.2.2; 8 found; start..end, strand, type, name):
   2945..4858    +  CDS            tetM: TET1_ENTFL - Also known as tet(M). Experimental evidence at protein level: Swiss-Prot protein existence level 1. Abolishes the inhibitory effect of tetracyclin on protein synthesis by a non-covalent modification of the ribosomes. From Enterococcus faecalis (Streptococcus faecalis).
   4987..5014    -  terminator     T7Te terminator: phage T7 early transcription terminator
   6307..6372    -  CDS            3xFLAG: three tandem FLAG® epitope tags, followed by an enterokinase cleavage site
   6616..6635    -  misc_feature   BioBrick prefix: BioBrick prefix for parts that start with "ATG"
   6878..6982    +  promoter       AmpR promoter: bla
   6983..7843    +  CDS            AmpR: β-lactamase; bla; confers resistance to ampicillin, carbenicillin, and related antibiotics
   8014..8602    +  rep_origin     ori: high-copy-number ColE1/pMB1/pBR322/pUC origin of replication
   8783..8854    -  terminator     rrnB T1 terminator: transcription terminator T1 from the E. coli rrnB gene
