[The description below was written by a language model from this plasmid's Addgene catalogue record and pLannotate feature annotations shown in this document.]
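Description:
pXD70Tet(DadRmt5)-N-3xFLAG-DadR(ΔDBD) is an 8.9 kb bacterial expression shuttle plasmid built on the pXD69m1 backbone for moving genes between E. coli and the human gut actinobacterium Eggerthella lenta. In E. coli it is maintained at high copy through a ColE1/pUC-type origin and selected with ampicillin via the bla promoter and β-lactamase gene. Selection in E. lenta relies on tetracycline resistance from tetM, a ribosomal protection protein originally from Enterococcus faecalis that relieves tetracycline inhibition of translation. The annotated features cover only part of the sequence. A roughly 2.9 kb stretch upstream of tetM is unannotated, and although a shuttle plasmid would need a replicon that functions in E. lenta, the record does not identify one.

The payload is the E. lenta transcriptional regulator gene dadR carrying a ΔDBD mutation, presumably a deletion of its DNA-binding domain, fused at the N terminus to a 3xFLAG epitope tag. The tag lies on the reverse strand, and the unannotated region between it and the T7Te early terminator is where the dadR(ΔDBD) coding sequence would be expected, with that terminator ending the transcript. An rrnB T1 terminator and a BioBrick prefix scar are also present. The promoter driving the insert is not annotated or stated, and the meaning of "DadRmt5" in the name is not explained in the record.

The stated purpose is complementation. Introducing a tagged, DNA-binding-deficient DadR into E. lenta would allow tests of whether this domain is needed for regulator function, with the FLAG tag permitting immunodetection or pulldown of the protein.
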