Addgene plasmid #191641: pXD70Tet(DadRmt5)-N-3xFLAG-DadR(ΔDBD)
Purpose: E. coli - Eggerthella lenta shuttle plasmid (TetR), N-3xFLAG-dadR(ΔDBD) complementation
Depositing lab: Emily Balskus. Depositing organization: Harvard University. Publication: Genetic manipulation of the human gut bacterium Eggerthella lenta reveals a widespread family of transcriptional regulators. Dong X, Guthrie BGH, Alexander M, Noecker C, Ramirez L, Glasser NR, Turnbaugh PJ, Balskus EP. Nat Commun. 2022 Dec 9;13(1):7624. doi: 10.1038/s41467-022-33576-3. PubMed 36494336.
Backbone
  Vector backbone: pXD69m1
  Vector type: Bacterial Expression
Growth in bacteria
  Bacterial resistance: Ampicillin, 100 μg/mL
  Growth temperature: 37°C
  Growth strain: DH5alpha
  Growth instructions: E. lenta: Tetracycline 20 μg/mL
  Copy number: High Copy
Gene/Insert
  Gene/Insert name: DadR
  Species: Eggerthella lenta
  Mutation: ΔDBD
  Tag / fusion protein: 3xFLAG (N terminal on insert)
Terms and licenses: Academic/Nonprofit Terms; Industry Terms: Not Available to Industry
How to cite: pXD70Tet(DadRmt5)-N-3xFLAG-DadR(ΔDBD) was a gift from Emily Balskus (Addgene plasmid # 191641 ; http://n2t.net/addgene:191641 ; RRID:Addgene_191641)
